Addgene plasmid #61692: pGEX-6P-1 SARS-CoV 3CLpro
Purpose: inducible expression of SARS 3CLpro protease
Depositing lab: Michael Johnson. Depositing organization: University of Illinois at Chicago. Publication: Identification of novel drug scaffolds for inhibition of SARS-CoV 3-Chymotrypsin-like protease using virtual and high-throughput screenings. Lee H, Mittal A, Patel K, Gatuz JL, Truong L, Torres J, Mulhearn DC, Johnson ME. Bioorg Med Chem. 2014 Jan 1;22(1):167-77. doi: 10.1016/j.bmc.2013.11.041. Epub 2013 Dec 1. PubMed 24332657.
Backbone
  Vector backbone: pGEX-6P-1
  Backbone manufacturer: Amersham
  Backbone size w/o insert (bp): 4984
  Vector type: Bacterial Expression
Growth in bacteria
  Bacterial resistance: Ampicillin, 100 μg/mL
  Growth temperature: 37°C
  Growth strain: DH5alpha
  Copy number: High Copy
Gene/Insert
  Gene/Insert name: SARS 3CLpro protease
  Species: SARS
  Promoter: tac
  Tag / fusion protein: GST (N terminal on backbone); HIS (C terminal on insert)
  Cloning method: Restriction Enzyme; 5′ cloning site BamHI (not destroyed); 3′ cloning site EcoRI (not destroyed)
  Sequencing primers: 5′ pGEX5'; 3′ pGEX3'
Terms and licenses: Academic/Nonprofit Terms; Industry Terms
Depositor comments: For protein expression, grow in Rosetta cells. 25 degree induction for 14-15 hours with 0.5 mM IPTG
How to cite: pGEX-6P-1 SARS-CoV 3CLpro was a gift from Michael Johnson (Addgene plasmid # 61692 ; http://n2t.net/addgene:61692 ; RRID:Addgene_61692)
