[The description below was written by a language model from this plasmid's Addgene catalogue record and pLannotate feature annotations shown in this document.]
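Description:
pGEX-6P-1 SARS-CoV 3CLpro is a bacterial expression plasmid built on the commercial pGEX-6P-1 backbone for IPTG-inducible production of the SARS coronavirus 3-chymotrypsin-like (main) protease in E. coli. It replicates from a high-copy ColE1/pMB1-type origin and is selected with ampicillin through the bla (β-lactamase) gene and its own promoter. The sequenced record is about 5.9 kb, consistent with a roughly 1 kb insert added to the 4,984 bp backbone.

Expression is driven by the hybrid tac promoter followed by a lac operator. The plasmid also carries lacI under its own promoter, so the lac repressor keeps transcription off until IPTG is added, independently of the host genotype. The open reading frame begins with Schistosoma japonicum glutathione S-transferase from the backbone, fused in frame to a fragment of the SARS-CoV replicase polyprotein 1a that was cloned between BamHI and EcoRI sites, both of which are retained. The automated annotation labels this fragment with a generic polyprotein description mentioning nsp10, but the catalogue entry identifies the insert as 3CLpro. A C-terminal His tag is recorded on the insert, although it is not annotated separately in the feature table. The two tags allow glutathione and metal-affinity purification. Remaining annotated features (lacZα with its lac promoter and operator, and short bom, rop and yciV fragments) are backbone remnants with no role in expression.

The depositor notes that protein expression is done in Rosetta cells, while DH5alpha is used for propagation. The associated work used the protease in virtual and high-throughput screening for inhibitor scaffolds, so the construct mainly serves as a source of recombinant enzyme for biochemical assays and drug discovery.
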