Features (pLannotate 1.2.2; 17 found; start..end, strand, type, name):
      1..29      +  promoter       tac promoter: strong E. coli promoter; hybrid between the trp and lac UV5 promoters
     37..53      +  protein_bind   lac operator: The lac repressor binds to the lac operator to inhibit transcription in E. coli. This inhibition can be relieved by adding lactose or isopropyl-β-D-thiogalactopyranoside (IPTG). lac repressor encoded by lacI
     76..729     +  CDS            GST26_SCHJA: Experimental evidence at protein level: Swiss-Prot protein existence level 1. GST isoenzymes appear to play a central role in the parasite detoxification system. Other functions are also suspected including a role in increasing the solubility of haematin in the parasite gut. From Schistosoma japonicum (Blood fluke).
    730..1707    +  CDS            R1A_SARS (fragment) (sequence partly withheld): Experimental evidence at protein level: Swiss-Prot protein existence level 1. [Non-structural protein 10]: Plays a pivotal role in viral transcription by stimulating both nsp14 3'-5' exoribonuclease and nsp16 2'-O-methyltransferase activities. Therefore plays an essential role in viral mRNAs cap methylation. From Severe acute respiratory syndrome coronavirus (SARS-CoV).
   1779..1818    +  CDS            rop (fragment): Rop protein, which maintains plasmids at low copy number; rop
   1920..1960    +  misc_feature   bom (fragment): basis of mobility region from pBR322
   2065..2169    +  promoter       AmpR promoter: bla
   2170..3030    +  CDS            AmpR: β-lactamase; bla; confers resistance to ampicillin, carbenicillin, and related antibiotics
   3201..3789    +  rep_origin     ori: high-copy-number ColE1/pMB1/pBR322/pUC origin of replication
   3975..4026    -  misc_feature   bom (fragment): basis of mobility region from pBR322
   4033..4110    +  promoter       lacI promoter: lacI
   4111..5193    +  CDS            lacI: lac repressor; lacI; The lac repressor binds to the lac operator to inhibit transcription in E. coli. This inhibition can be relieved by adding lactose or isopropyl-β-D-thiogalactopyranoside (IPTG).
   5206..5227    +  protein_bind   CAP binding site: CAP binding activates transcription in the presence of cAMP. E. coli catabolite activator protein
   5242..5272    +  promoter       lac promoter: promoter for the E. coli lac operon
   5280..5296    +  protein_bind   lac operator: The lac repressor binds to the lac operator to inhibit transcription in E. coli. This inhibition can be relieved by adding lactose or isopropyl-β-D-thiogalactopyranoside (IPTG). lac repressor encoded by lacI
   5316..5489    +  CDS            lacZα: LacZα fragment of β-galactosidase; lacZ fragment
   5753..5869    -  CDS            yciV (fragment): RNAAM_ECOLI - Also known as trpH From Escherichia coli (strain K12).
>Addgene plasmid #61692 | pGEX-6P-1 SARS-CoV 3CLpro | addgene full sequence | sequence record 299970 | Addgene NGS Result
TTGACAATTAATCATCGGCTCGTATAATGTGTGGAATTGTGAGCGGATAACAATTTCACACAGGAAACAG
TATTCATGTCCCCTATACTAGGTTATTGGAAAATTAAGGGCCTTGTGCAACCCACTCGACTTCTTTTGGA
ATATCTTGAAGAAAAATATGAAGAGCATTTGTATGAGCGCGATGAAGGTGATAAATGGCGAAACAAAAAG
TTTGAATTGGGTTTGGAGTTTCCCAATCTTCCTTATTATATTGATGGTGATGTTAAATTAACACAGTCTA
TGGCCATCATACGTTATATAGCTGACAAGCACAACATGTTGGGTGGTTGTCCAAAAGAGCGTGCAGAGAT
TTCAATGCTTGAAGGAGCGGTTTTGGATATTAGATACGGTGTTTCGAGAATTGCATATAGTAAAGACTTT
GAAACTCTCAAAGTTGATTTTCTTAGCAAGCTACCTGAAATGCTGAAAATGTTCGAAGATCGTTTATGTC
ATAAAACATATTTAAATGGTGATCATGTAACCCATCCTGACTTCATGTTGTATGACGCTCTTGATGTTGT
TTTATACATGGACCCAATGTGCCTGGATGCGTTCCCAAAATTAGTTTGTTTTAAAAAACGTATTGAAGCT
ATCCCACAAATTGATAAGTACTTGAAATCCAGCAAGTATATAGCATGGCCTTTGCAGGGCTGGCAAGCCA
CGTTTGGTGGTGGCGACCATCCTCCAAAATCGGATCTGGAAGTTCTGTTCCAGGGGCCCCTGGGATCCAC
CTCTGCGGTCCTGCAATCT
[897 nt withheld, positions 790-1686]
AGCGGTGTCACGTTCCAGGGCCCACATCACCATCATCATCACTAAGAATTCCCGGGTCGACTCGAGCGGC
CGCATCGTGACTGACTGACGATCTGCCTCGCGCGTTTCGGTGATGACGGTGAAAACCTCTGACACATGCA
GCTCCCGGAGACGGTCACAGCTTGTCTGTAAGCGGATGCCGGGAGCAGACAAGCCCGTCAGGGCGCGTCA
GCGGGTGTTGGCGGGTGTCGGGGCGCAGCCATGACCCAGTCACGTAGCGATAGCGGAGTGTATAATTCTT
GAAGACGAAAGGGCCTCGTGATACGCCTATTTTTATAGGTTAATGTCATGATAATAATGGTTTCTTAGAC
GTCAGGTGGCACTTTTCGGGGAAATGTGCGCGGAACCCCTATTTGTTTATTTTTCTAAATACATTCAAAT
ATGTATCCGCTCATGAGACAATAACCCTGATAAATGCTTCAATAATATTGAAAAAGGAAGAGTATGAGTA
TTCAACATTTCCGTGTCGCCCTTATTCCCTTTTTTGCGGCATTTTGCCTTCCTGTTTTTGCTCACCCAGA
AACGCTGGTGAAAGTAAAAGATGCTGAAGATCAGTTGGGTGCACGAGTGGGTTACATCGAACTGGATCTC
AACAGCGGTAAGATCCTTGAGAGTTTTCGCCCCGAAGAACGTTTTCCAATGATGAGCACTTTTAAAGTTC
TGCTATGTGGCGCGGTATTATCCCGTGTTGACGCCGGGCAAGAGCAACTCGGTCGCCGCATACACTATTC
TCAGAATGACTTGGTTGAGTACTCACCAGTCACAGAAAAGCATCTTACGGATGGCATGACAGTAAGAGAA
TTATGCAGTGCTGCCATAACCATGAGTGATAACACTGCGGCCAACTTACTTCTGACAACGATCGGAGGAC
CGAAGGAGCTAACCGCTTTTTTGCACAACATGGGGGATCATGTAACTCGCCTTGATCGTTGGGAACCGGA
GCTGAATGAAGCCATACCAAACGACGAGCGTGACACCACGATGCCTGCAGCAATGGCAACAACGTTGCGC
AAACTATTAACTGGCGAACTACTTACTCTAGCTTCCCGGCAACAATTAATAGACTGGATGGAGGCGGATA
AAGTTGCAGGACCACTTCTGCGCTCGGCCCTTCCGGCTGGCTGGTTTATTGCTGATAAATCTGGAGCCGG
TGAGCGTGGGTCTCGCGGTATCATTGCAGCACTGGGGCCAGATGGTAAGCCCTCCCGTATCGTAGTTATC
TACACGACGGGGAGTCAGGCAACTATGGATGAACGAAATAGACAGATCGCTGAGATAGGTGCCTCACTGA
TTAAGCATTGGTAACTGTCAGACCAAGTTTACTCATATATACTTTAGATTGATTTAAAACTTCATTTTTA
ATTTAAAAGGATCTAGGTGAAGATCCTTTTTGATAATCTCATGACCAAAATCCCTTAACGTGAGTTTTCG
TTCCACTGAGCGTCAGACCCCGTAGAAAAGATCAAAGGATCTTCTTGAGATCCTTTTTTTCTGCGCGTAA
TCTGCTGCTTGCAAACAAAAAAACCACCGCTACCAGCGGTGGTTTGTTTGCCGGATCAAGAGCTACCAAC
TCTTTTTCCGAAGGTAACTGGCTTCAGCAGAGCGCAGATACCAAATACTGTCCTTCTAGTGTAGCCGTAG
TTAGGCCACCACTTCAAGAACTCTGTAGCACCGCCTACATACCTCGCTCTGCTAATCCTGTTACCAGTGG
CTGCTGCCAGTGGCGATAAGTCGTGTCTTACCGGGTTGGACTCAAGACGATAGTTACCGGATAAGGCGCA
GCGGTCGGGCTGAACGGGGGGTTCGTGCACACAGCCCAGCTTGGAGCGAACGACCTACACCGAACTGAGA
TACCTACAGCGTGAGCTATGAGAAAGCGCCACGCTTCCCGAAGGGAGAAAGGCGGACAGGTATCCGGTAA
GCGGCAGGGTCGGAACAGGAGAGCGCACGAGGGAGCTTCCAGGGGGAAACGCCTGGTATCTTTATAGTCC
TGTCGGGTTTCGCCACCTCTGACTTGAGCGTCGATTTTTGTGATGCTCGTCAGGGGGGCGGAGCCTATGG
AAAAACGCCAGCAACGCGGCCTTTTTACGGTTCCTGGCCTTTTGCTGGCCTTTTGCTCACATGTTCTTTC
CTGCGTTATCCCCTGATTCTGTGGATAACCGTATTACCGCCTTTGAGTGAGCTGATACCGCTCGCCGCAG
CCGAACGACCGAGCGCAGCGAGTCAGTGAGCGAGGAAGCGGAAGAGCGCCTGATGCGGTATTTTCTCCTT
ACGCATCTGTGCGGTATTTCACACCGCATAAATTCCGACACCATCGAATGGCGCAAAACCTTTCGCGGTA
TGGCATGATAGCGCCCGGAAGAGAGTCAATTCAGGGTGGTGAATGTGAAACCAGTAACGTTATACGATGT
CGCAGAGTATGCCGGTGTCTCTTATCAGACCGTTTCCCGCGTGGTGAACCAGGCCAGCCACGTTTCTGCG
AAAACGCGGGAAAAAGTGGAAGCGGCGATGGCGGAGCTGAATTACATTCCCAACCGCGTGGCACAACAAC
TGGCGGGCAAACAGTCGTTGCTGATTGGCGTTGCCACCTCCAGTCTGGCCCTGCACGCGCCGTCGCAAAT
TGTCGCGGCGATTAAATCTCGCGCCGATCAACTGGGTGCCAGCGTGGTGGTGTCGATGGTAGAACGAAGC
GGCGTCGAAGCCTGTAAAGCGGCGGTGCACAATCTTCTCGCGCAACGCGTCAGTGGGCTGATCATTAACT
ATCCGCTGGATGACCAGGATGCCATTGCTGTGGAAGCTGCCTGCACTAATGTTCCGGCGTTATTTCTTGA
TGTCTCTGACCAGACACCCATCAACAGTATTATTTTCTCCCATGAAGACGGTACGCGACTGGGCGTGGAG
CATCTGGTCGCATTGGGTCACCAGCAAATCGCGCTGTTAGCGGGCCCATTAAGTTCTGTCTCGGCGCGTC
TGCGTCTGGCTGGCTGGCATAAATATCTCACTCGCAATCAAATTCAGCCGATAGCGGAACGGGAAGGCGA
CTGGAGTGCCATGTCCGGTTTTCAACAAACCATGCAAATGCTGAATGAGGGCATCGTTCCCACTGCGATG
CTGGTTGCCAACGATCAGATGGCGCTGGGCGCAATGCGCGCCATTACCGAGTCCGGGCTGCGCGTTGGTG
CGGATATCTCGGTAGTGGGATACGACGATACCGAAGACAGCTCATGTTATATCCCGCCGTTAACCACCAT
CAAACAGGATTTTCGCCTGCTGGGGCAAACCAGCGTGGACCGCTTGCTGCAACTCTCTCAGGGCCAGGCG
GTGAAGGGCAATCAGCTGTTGCCCGTCTCACTGGTGAAAAGAAAAACCACGCTAGCGCCCAATACGCAAA
CCGCCTCTCCCCGCGCGTTGGCCGATTCATTAATGCAGCTGGCACGACAGGTTTCCCGACTGGAAAGCGG
GCAGTGAGCGCAACGCAATTAATGTAAGTTAGCTCACTCATTAGGCACCCCAGGCTTTACACTTTATGCT
TCCGGCTCGTATGTTGTGTGGAATTGTGAGCGGATAACAATTTCACACAGGAAACAGCTATGACCATGAT
TACGGATTCACTGGCCGTCGTTTTACAACGTCGTGACTGGGAAAACCCTGGCGTTACCCAACTTAATCGC
CTTGCAGCACATCCCCCTTTCGCCAGCTGGCGTAATAGCGAAGAGGCCCGCACCGATCGCCCTTCCCAAC
AGTTGCGCAGCCTGAATGGCGAATGGCGCTTTGCCTGGTTTCCGGCACCAGAAGCGGTGCCGGAAAGCTG
GCTGGAGTGCGATCTTCCTGAGGCCGATACTGTCGTCGTCCCCTCAAACTGGCAGATGCACGGTTACGAT
GCGCCCATCTACACCAACGTGACCTATCCCATTACGGTCAATCCGCCGTTTGTTCCCACGGAGAATCCGA
CGGGTTGTTACTCGCTCACATTTAATGTTGATGAAAGCTGGCTACAGGAAGGCCAGACGCGAATTATTTT
TGATGGCGTTGGAATTAGCTTATCGACTGCACGGTGCACCAATGCTTCTGGCGTCAGGCAGCCATCGGAA
GCTGTGGTATGGCTGTGCAGGTCGTAAATCACTGCATAATTCGTGTCGCTCAAGGCGCACTCCCGTTCTG
GATAATGTTTTTTGCGCCGACATCATAACGGTTCTGGCAAATATTCTGAAATGAGCTG
