>Addgene plasmid #61692 | pGEX-6P-1 SARS-CoV 3CLpro | depositor partial sequence | sequence record 100626 | insert
ACCTCTGCGGTCCTGCAATCT
[897 nt withheld, positions 22-918]
AGCGGTGTCACGTTCCAGGGCCCACATCACCATCATCATCACTAA
