>Addgene plasmid #61692 | pGEX-6P-1 SARS-CoV 3CLpro | addgene partial sequence | sequence record 109229 | pGEX5 5'-GGGCTGGCAAGCCACGTTTGGTG-3'
AGTTCTGTTCCAGGGGCCCCTGGGATCCACCTCTGCGGTCCTGCAATCT
[812 nt withheld, positions 50-861]
