>Addgene plasmid #61692 | pGEX-6P-1 SARS-CoV 3CLpro | addgene partial sequence | sequence record 109230 | pGEX3 5'-CCGGGAGCTGCATGTGTCAGAGG-3'
CGAGGCAGATCGTCAGTCAGTCACGATGCGGCCGCTCGAGTCGACCCGGGAATTCTTAGTGATGATGATG
GTGATGTGGGCCCTGGAACGTGACACCGCT
[735 nt withheld, positions 101-835]
